Addgene plasmid #232357: pGL3_SFRP1
Purpose: Enhancer near SFRP1, chr8:41338016-41339065 cloned into pGL3
Depositing lab: Joanna Wysocka. Depositing organization: Stanford University.
Backbone
  Vector backbone: pGL3 Luciferase Reporter Vector
  Backbone manufacturer: Promega
  Vector type: Luciferase
Growth in bacteria
  Bacterial resistance: Ampicillin, 100 μg/mL
  Growth temperature: 37°C
  Growth strain: DH5alpha
  Copy number: High Copy
Gene/Insert
  Gene/Insert name: SFRP1
  Species: H. sapiens (human)
  Entrez Gene: SFRP1 (a.k.a. FRP, FRP-1, FRP1, FrzA, SARP2)
  Cloning method: Restriction Enzyme; 5′ cloning site Unknown (unknown if destroyed)
Terms and licenses: Academic/Nonprofit Terms; Industry Terms: Not Available to Industry
How to cite: pGL3_SFRP1 was a gift from Joanna Wysocka (Addgene plasmid # 232357 ; http://n2t.net/addgene:232357 ; RRID:Addgene_232357)
