[The description below was written by a language model from this plasmid's Addgene catalogue record and pLannotate feature annotations shown in this document.]
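Description:
pGL3_SFRP1 is a firefly luciferase reporter plasmid built on the Promega pGL3 backbone, carrying a human genomic fragment described as an enhancer near the SFRP1 gene (a roughly 1 kb interval on chromosome 8). Despite the insert being named SFRP1, the record indicates a non-coding regulatory region rather than the SFRP1 coding sequence. The 6,026 nt plasmid is maintained in E. coli at high copy through a ColE1/pUC-type origin and selected with ampicillin via the β-lactamase gene and its native promoter. An f1 origin is also present, allowing single-stranded DNA production with helper phage.

The reporter unit consists of the SV40 early promoter driving the enhanced luc+ firefly luciferase coding sequence, terminated by the SV40 late poly(A) signal. Upstream of this unit sit a synthetic poly(A) signal and an RNA polymerase II transcriptional pause site, standard pGL3 elements that limit read-through transcription from the backbone and so reduce background luciferase signal. The feature table leaves an unannotated gap of about 1 kb between the pause site and the SV40 promoter. Its size and position are consistent with the cloned enhancer lying directly upstream of the promoter, although the record does not give the cloning sites or the insert's orientation. Short annotated fragments of lacZα, large T antigen, TcR and RSF ori appear to be backbone remnants or partial matches rather than functional parts.

This arrangement is typical of enhancer assays, in which the plasmid is transfected into mammalian cells and luciferase output is compared with a promoter-only control to measure how strongly the candidate element boosts transcription from the SV40 promoter. The record does not specify the cell types or experimental context used.
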