Features (pLannotate 1.2.2; 13 found; start..end, strand, type, name):
    750..1610    -  CDS            AmpR: β-lactamase; bla; confers resistance to ampicillin, carbenicillin, and related antibiotics
   1611..1715    -  promoter       AmpR promoter: bla
   1742..2170    +  rep_origin     f1 ori (sequence partly withheld): f1 bacteriophage origin of replication; arrow indicates direction of (+) strand synthesis
   2202..2269    -  CDS            lacZα (fragment): LacZα fragment of β-galactosidase; lacZ fragment
   2328..2376    +  polyA_signal   poly(A) signal: synthetic polyadenylation signal
   2390..2481    +  misc_feature   pause site: RNA polymerase II transcriptional pause signal from the human α2 globin gene
   3546..3742    +  promoter       SV40 promoter: SV40 early promoter
   3778..5430    +  CDS            luciferase: firefly luciferase; luc+; enhanced luc+ version of the luciferase gene
   5471..5592    -  polyA_signal   SV40 poly(A) signal: SV40 polyadenylation signal
   5615..5683    -  CDS            large T antigen (fragment): large T antigen from SV40 (simian virus 40)
   5705..5837    +  CDS            TcR (fragment): tetracycline efflux protein; tet; confers resistance to tetracycline
   5836..5969    -  rep_origin     RSF ori (fragment): Plasmids containing the RSF 1030 origin of replication can be propagated in E. coli cells that contain additional plasmids with compatible origins.
   6017..579     -  rep_origin     ori (across the origin): high-copy-number ColE1/pMB1/pBR322/pUC origin of replication
>Addgene plasmid #232357 | pGL3_SFRP1 | addgene full sequence | sequence record 462874 | Addgene NGS Result
CTCCGCCCCCCTGACGAGCATCACAAAAATCGACGCTCAAGTCAGAGGTGGCGAAACCCGACAGGACTAT
AAAGATACCAGGCGTTTCCCCCTGGAAGCTCCCTCGTGCGCTCTCCTGTTCCGACCCTGCCGCTTACCGG
ATACCTGTCCGCCTTTCTCCCTTCGGGAAGCGTGGCGCTTTCTCATAGCTCACGCTGTAGGTATCTCAGT
TCGGTGTAGGTCGTTCGCTCCAAGCTGGGCTGTGTGCACGAACCCCCCGTTCAGCCCGACCGCTGCGCCT
TATCCGGTAACTATCGTCTTGAGTCCAACCCGGTAAGACACGACTTATCGCCACTGGCAGCAGCCACTGG
TAACAGGATTAGCAGAGCGAGGTATGTAGGCGGTGCTACAGAGTTCTTGAAGTGGTGGCCTAACTACGGC
TACACTAGAAGAACAGTATTTGGTATCTGCGCTCTGCTGAAGCCAGTTACCTTCGGAAAAAGAGTTGGTA
GCTCTTGATCCGGCAAACAAACCACCGCTGGTAGCGGTGGTTTTTTTGTTTGCAAGCAGCAGATTACGCG
CAGAAAAAAAGGATCTCAAGAAGATCCTTTGATCTTTTCTACGGGGTCTGACGCTCAGTGGAACGAAAAC
TCACGTTAAGGGATTTTGGTCATGAGATTATCAAAAAGGATCTTCACCTAGATCCTTTTAAATTAAAAAT
GAAGTTTTAAATCAATCTAAAGTATATATGAGTAAACTTGGTCTGACAGTTACCAATGCTTAATCAGTGA
GGCACCTATCTCAGCGATCTGTCTATTTCGTTCATCCATAGTTGCCTGACTCCCCGTCGTGTAGATAACT
ACGATACGGGAGGGCTTACCATCTGGCCCCAGTGCTGCAATGATACCGCGAGACCCACGCTCACCGGCTC
CAGATTTATCAGCAATAAACCAGCCAGCCGGAAGGGCCGAGCGCAGAAGTGGTCCTGCAACTTTATCCGC
CTCCATCCAGTCTATTAATTGTTGCCGGGAAGCTAGAGTAAGTAGTTCGCCAGTTAATAGTTTGCGCAAC
GTTGTTGCCATTGCTACAGGCATCGTGGTGTCACGCTCGTCGTTTGGTATGGCTTCATTCAGCTCCGGTT
CCCAACGATCAAGGCGAGTTACATGATCCCCCATGTTGTGCAAAAAAGCGGTTAGCTCCTTCGGTCCTCC
GATCGTTGTCAGAAGTAAGTTGGCCGCAGTGTTATCACTCATGGTTATGGCAGCACTGCATAATTCTCTT
ACTGTCATGCCATCCGTAAGATGCTTTTCTGTGACTGGTGAGTACTCAACCAAGTCATTCTGAGAATAGT
GTATGCGGCGACCGAGTTGCTCTTGCCCGGCGTCAATACGGGATAATACCGCGCCACATAGCAGAACTTT
AAAAGTGCTCATCATTGGAAAACGTTCTTCGGGGCGAAAACTCTCAAGGATCTTACCGCTGTTGAGATCC
AGTTCGATGTAACCCACTCGTGCACCCAACTGATCTTCAGCATCTTTTACTTTCACCAGCGTTTCTGGGT
GAGCAAAAACAGGAAGGCAAAATGCCGCAAAAAAGGGAATAAGGGCGACACGGAAATGTTGAATACTCAT
ACTCTTCCTTTTTCAATATTATTGAAGCATTTATCAGGGTTATTGTCTCATGAGCGGATACATATTTGAA
TGTATTTAGAAAAATAAACAAATAGGGGTTCCGCGCACATTTCCCCGAAAAGTGCCACCTG
[124 nt withheld, positions 1742-1865]
C
[91 nt withheld, positions 1867-1957]
A
[49 nt withheld, positions 1959-2007]
CCTTTGACGTTGGAGTCCACGTTCTTT
[37 nt withheld, positions 2035-2071]
ACCCTATCTCGGTCTATTCTTTTGATTTATAAGGGATTTTGCCGATTTCGGCCTATTGGTTAAAAAATGA
GCTGATTTAACAAAAATTTAACGCGAATTTTAACAAAATATTAACGCTTACAATTTGCCATTCGCCATTC
AGGCTGCGCAACTGTTGGGAAGGGCGATCGGTGCGGGCCTCTTCGCTATTACGCCAGCCCAAGCTACCAT
GATAAGTAAGTAATATTAAGGTACGGGAGGTACTTGGAGCGGCCGCAATAAAATATCTTTATTTTCATTA
CATCTGTGTGTTGGTTTTTTGTGTGAATCGATAGTACTAACATACGCTCTCCATCAAAACAAAACGAAAC
AAAACAAACTAGCAAAATAGGCTGTCCCCAGTGCAAGTGCAGGTGCCAGAACATTTCTCTATCGATAGGT
ACCGAGCTCTTACGCGTGCTAGCGCTTGCCCAGAAGCAATTTTGTGTAAAAGTATCACGCGAATTATTTA
CCAGAGCTATGTCTCTTGACAGCAATCTACAGACACCTCTTTGTAGAAGCAATGAAATTAAAATCTGTTG
CATTAAACCTAACTCCTTAAGCAGCCCCATCTTCACCCCATCCCCCAGCCCCCCTCCAGATACATGAGGA
TGGAGCACAGCAGCTTCTCCCCTATTCTCAGCTTCTCCCTTATTCCTACCTGAAACTGAGTGGTCTCCCC
CAACCTTGGCCACCCCGCCCCTGCCCAGGCTCAGCCATTGAGTTTACATCTTTTAGCCTAATTCATTTTC
TAGATAGATGGAGCAAATACCTAGCAAATATTATTTATGGCTTTGTGATAAATAAGCCTTTTACAGAAGT
TTTTCAAGGAGTTCTGGGGAATTTCAAGGATAACTTTCAGCAAGTTTCAAAGGTCGGGTCAGGCTGGGAT
ACTGAGCCCATAGTATTTGCCGGGCCGTTCATCTGTTTTGAATTATTGGCCTTATCAAGCTTCCGCGGGC
TCTCAATGGAGGAGCTGTGCTGTAGCTCTCAGGCTGTATTTTATTTCCATCGTGGGCAACGGTCTTTAAT
GATTATTTGTGCTAGACTGACAGTGGGGAGAAAGAAAAAAGGGGTCTTCATGAAATTCAGGCTCCCGCAG
ATGTGCTGGGAAAGATGTTCCTACCTGCCTGGCCACCCCTGCCCGTGTGCCCCCAACCCCGCACACAGGG
TGATGGCATCCCCCCGCGTGCAGCCAAGAGGACTTGGCGGCACAGAGTGGAGGTCAGAAAGGGCAGAGTT
TTCCCAAGGGTCCGGGAAGCATGGGCCCTTTTCTGATGTATGAACAAACACACATCTGATTCTGTGCAGA
CTTGCAAATGTAGCTTCTTGGGAGCAGAGACCGCGTTTTGTTCAACTCCACAGCCTCGGAACCTAACACT
CTGTCTGCACATAGTAGGTGCTCAATAAATGTTGGTTGGATTGGGTTGGATTGGATTGCTCGAGATCTGC
GATCTGCATCTCAATTAGTCAGCAACCATAGTCCCGCCCCTAACTCCGCCCATCCCGCCCCTAACTCCGC
CCAGTTCCGCCCATTCTCCGCCCCATCGCTGACTAATTTTTTTTATTTATGCAGAGGCCGAGGCCGCCTC
GGCCTCTGAGCTATTCCAGAAGTAGTGAGGAGGCTTTTTTGGAGGCCTAGGCTTTTGCAAAAAGCTTGGC
ATTCCGGTACTGTTGGTAAAGCCACCATGGAAGACGCCAAAAACATAAAGAAAGGCCCGGCGCCATTCTA
TCCGCTGGAAGATGGAACCGCTGGAGAGCAACTGCATAAGGCTATGAAGAGATACGCCCTGGTTCCTGGA
ACAATTGCTTTTACAGATGCACATATCGAGGTGGACATCACTTACGCTGAGTACTTCGAAATGTCCGTTC
GGTTGGCAGAAGCTATGAAACGATATGGGCTGAATACAAATCACAGAATCGTCGTATGCAGTGAAAACTC
TCTTCAATTCTTTATGCCGGTGTTGGGCGCGTTATTTATCGGAGTTGCAGTTGCGCCCGCGAACGACATT
TATAATGAACGTGAATTGCTCAACAGTATGGGCATTTCGCAGCCTACCGTGGTGTTCGTTTCCAAAAAGG
GGTTGCAAAAAATTTTGAACGTGCAAAAAAAGCTCCCAATCATCCAAAAAATTATTATCATGGATTCTAA
AACGGATTACCAGGGATTTCAGTCGATGTACACGTTCGTCACATCTCATCTACCTCCCGGTTTTAATGAA
TACGATTTTGTGCCAGAGTCCTTCGATAGGGACAAGACAATTGCACTGATCATGAACTCCTCTGGATCTA
CTGGTCTGCCTAAAGGTGTCGCTCTGCCTCATAGAACTGCCTGCGTGAGATTCTCGCATGCCAGAGATCC
TATTTTTGGCAATCAAATCATTCCGGATACTGCGATTTTAAGTGTTGTTCCATTCCATCACGGTTTTGGA
ATGTTTACTACACTCGGATATTTGATATGTGGATTTCGAGTCGTCTTAATGTATAGATTTGAAGAAGAGC
TGTTTCTGAGGAGCCTTCAGGATTACAAGATTCAAAGTGCGCTGCTGGTGCCAACCCTATTCTCCTTCTT
CGCCAAAAGCACTCTGATTGACAAATACGATTTATCTAATTTACACGAAATTGCTTCTGGTGGCGCTCCC
CTCTCTAAGGAAGTCGGGGAAGCGGTTGCCAAGAGGTTCCATCTGCCAGGTATCAGGCAAGGATATGGGC
TCACTGAGACTACATCAGCTATTCTGATTACACCCGAGGGGGATGATAAACCGGGCGCGGTCGGTAAAGT
TGTTCCATTTTTTGAAGCGAAGGTTGTGGATCTGGATACCGGGAAAACGCTGGGCGTTAATCAAAGAGGC
GAACTGTGTGTGAGAGGTCCTATGATTATGTCCGGTTATGTAAACAATCCGGAAGCGACCAACGCCTTGA
TTGACAAGGATGGATGGCTACATTCTGGAGACATAGCTTACTGGGACGAAGACGAACACTTCTTCATCGT
TGACCGCCTGAAGTCTCTGATTAAGTACAAAGGCTATCAGGTGGCTCCCGCTGAATTGGAATCCATCTTG
CTCCAACACCCCAACATCTTCGACGCAGGTGTCGCAGGTCTTCCCGACGATGACGCCGGTGAACTTCCCG
CCGCCGTTGTTGTTTTGGAGCACGGAAAGACGATGACGGAAAAAGAGATCGTGGATTACGTCGCCAGTCA
AGTAACAACCGCGAAAAAGTTGCGCGGAGGAGTTGTGTTTGTGGACGAAGTACCGAAAGGTCTTACCGGA
AAACTCGACGCAAGAAAAATCAGAGAGATCCTCATAAAGGCCAAGAAGGGCGGAAAGATCGCCGTGTAAT
TCTAGAGTCGGGGCGGCCGGCCGCTTCGAGCAGACATGATAAGATACATTGATGAGTTTGGACAAACCAC
AACTAGAATGCAGTGAAAAAAATGCTTTATTTGTGAAATTTGTGATGCTATTGCTTTATTTGTAACCATT
ATAAGCTGCAATAAACAAGTTAACAACAACAATTGCATTCATTTTATGTTTCAGGTTCAGGGGGAGGTGT
GGGAGGTTTTTTAAAGCAAGTAAAACCTCTACAAATGTGGTAAAATCGATAAGGATCTGGATCCGTCGAC
CGATGCCCTTGAGAGCCTTCAACCCAGTCAGCTCCTTCCGGTGGGCGCGGGGCATGACTATCGTCGCCGC
ACTTATGACTGTCTTCTTTATCATGCAACTCGTAGGACAGGTGCCGGCAGCGCTCTTCCGCTTCCTCGCT
CACTGACTCGCTGCGCTCGGTCGTTCGGCTGCGGCGAGCGGTATCAGCTCACTCAAAGGCGGTAATACGG
TTATCCACAGAATCAGGGGATAACGCAGGAAAGAACATGTGAGCAAAAGGCCAGCAAAAGGCCAGGAACC
GTAAAAAGGCCGCGTTGCTGGCGTTTTTCCATAGG
